Addgene plasmid #110252: WNK3 (WNK3B-c016)
Purpose: Bacterial expression for structure determination; may not be full ORF
Depositing lab: Nicola Burgess-Brown. Depositing organization: University of Oxford.
Backbone
  Vector backbone: pNIC28-Bsa4
  Backbone manufacturer: Opher Gileadi (Addgene plasmid # 26103)
  Vector type: Bacterial Expression
Growth in bacteria
  Bacterial resistance: Kanamycin, 50 μg/mL
  Growth temperature: 37°C
  Growth strain: DH5alpha
  Copy number: Low Copy
Gene/Insert
  Gene/Insert name: WNK3 (alt name: WNK lysine deficient protein kinase 3)
  Species: H. sapiens (human)
  Entrez Gene: WNK3 (a.k.a. PRKWNK3)
  Promoter: T7 - lacO
  Tag / fusion protein: His-TEV (N terminal on insert)
  Cloning method: Ligation Independent Cloning
  Sequencing primers: 5′ T7; 3′ T7-term
Terms and licenses: Academic/Nonprofit Terms; Industry Terms: Not Available to Industry
Depositor comments: Use BL21(DE3)-R3-pRARE2 for expression. 5O26: https://www.thesgc.org/structures/5O26.
How to cite: WNK3 (WNK3B-c016) was a gift from Nicola Burgess-Brown (Addgene plasmid # 110252 ; http://n2t.net/addgene:110252 ; RRID:Addgene_110252)
