[The description below was written by a language model from this plasmid's Addgene catalogue record and pLannotate feature annotations shown in this document.]
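Description:
WNK3 (WNK3B-c016) is a bacterial expression plasmid built on the pNIC28-Bsa4 backbone, a pET-style vector adapted for ligation-independent cloning. It carries a fragment of human WNK3 (WNK lysine deficient protein kinase 3) intended for recombinant protein production and structure determination. The record notes that the insert may not be the full open reading frame. This fits the feature table, where the annotated coding region spans only about 840 nt. The annotation software labelled that region as a fragment of Arabidopsis WNK8, which most likely reflects homology between conserved WNK kinase domains rather than the true origin of the insert; the catalogue entry states that it is human.

Expression is driven by a T7 promoter followed by a lac operator and the phage T7 gene 10 ribosome binding site, and it ends at a T7 terminator. The plasmid also encodes lacI, so transcription stays repressed until it is induced with IPTG in a host that supplies T7 RNA polymerase. The depositor recommends a BL21(DE3) derivative carrying a rare-codon plasmid. According to the catalogue, the protein carries an N-terminal His tag followed by a TEV protease site, which allows affinity purification and subsequent tag removal. This tag is not annotated separately in the feature table. The short His and T7 gene 10-derived fragments annotated downstream of the insert appear to be vector remnants, and the record does not indicate that they are part of the product.

The plasmid is selected with kanamycin (KanR, aminoglycoside phosphotransferase). It replicates from a ColE1/pBR322-type origin with the bom and rop elements, consistent with its listing as low copy. An f1 origin and residual tetracycline-resistance gene fragments are also present. The depositor's comments link the construct to a deposited crystal structure.
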