Features (pLannotate 1.2.2; 19 found; start..end, strand, type, name):
      1..19      +  promoter       T7 promoter: promoter for bacteriophage T7 RNA polymerase
     20..44      +  protein_bind   lac operator: The lac repressor binds to the lac operator to inhibit transcription in E. coli. This inhibition can be relieved by adding lactose or isopropyl-β-D-thiogalactopyranoside (IPTG). lac repressor encoded by lacI
     59..81      +  RBS            RBS: efficient ribosome binding site from bacteriophage T7 gene 10 (Olins and Rangwala, 1989)
    152..991     +  CDS            WNK8 (fragment): WNK8_ARATH - Experimental evidence at protein level: Swiss-Prot protein existence level 1. Regulates flowering time by modulating the photoperiod pathway. Phosphorylates the vacuolar ATPase subunit C (VATC) and RGS1 (PubMed:16427632, PubMed:18761494). Regulates EDM2 that, in turn, modulates development processes (PubMed:20840782, PubMed:20149132). From Arabidopsis thaliana (Mouse-ear cress).
   1069..1086    +  CDS            9xHis (fragment): 9xHis affinity tag
   1096..1145    +  CDS            SET1 (fragment): solubility-enhancement tag derived from T7 phage gene 10B
   1153..1200    +  terminator     T7 terminator: transcription terminator for bacteriophage T7 RNA polymerase
   1237..1665    +  rep_origin     f1 ori (sequence partly withheld): f1 bacteriophage origin of replication; arrow indicates direction of (+) strand synthesis
   1718..1775    +  promoter       AmpR promoter (fragment): bla
   1784..2599    -  CDS            KanR: aminoglycoside phosphotransferase; aph(3')-Ia; confers resistance to kanamycin in bacteria or G418 (Geneticin®) in eukaryotes
   2721..3309    +  rep_origin     ori: high-copy-number ColE1/pMB1/pBR322/pUC origin of replication
   3495..3634    -  misc_feature   bom: basis of mobility region from pBR322
   3736..3927    -  CDS            rop: Rop protein, which maintains plasmids at low copy number; rop
   3944..4324    +  CDS            YPB1_ECOLX: Protein predicted: Swiss-Prot protein existence level 4. From Escherichia coli.
   4396..4687    -  CDS            TcR (fragment): tetracycline efflux protein; tet; confers resistance to tetracycline
   4702..4723    -  protein_bind   CAP binding site: CAP binding activates transcription in the presence of cAMP. E. coli catabolite activator protein
   4736..5818    -  CDS            lacI: lac repressor; lacI; The lac repressor binds to the lac operator to inhibit transcription in E. coli. This inhibition can be relieved by adding lactose or isopropyl-β-D-thiogalactopyranoside (IPTG).
   5819..5896    -  promoter       lacI promoter: lacI
   5904..6183    -  CDS            TcR (fragment): tetracycline efflux protein; tet; confers resistance to tetracycline
>Addgene plasmid #110252 | WNK3 (WNK3B-c016) | addgene full sequence | sequence record 212337 | Addgene NGS Result
TAATACGACTCACTATAGGGGAATTGTGAGCGGATAACAATTCCCCTCTAGAAATAATTTTGTTTAACTT
TAAGAAGGAGATATACATATGCACCATCATCATCATCATTCTTCTGGTGTAGATCTGGGTACCGAGAACC
TGTACTTCCAATCCATGGCAGAAATGAAGGCTGTAGCTACTTCTCCTAGTGGCAGATTCCTGAAATTTGA
CATAGAACTAGGAAGAGGAGCATTTAAAACAGTATATAAAGGACTGGACACTGAAACATGGGTTGAGGTT
GCTTGGTGTGAGCTGCAGGACCGAAAGTTAACCAAAGCTGAGCAGCAAAGATTCAAGGAAGAAGCAGAGA
TGTTGAAGGGTCTCCAGCACCCCAATATAGTTCGATTTTATGATTCCTGGGAATCTATATTAAAAGGAAA
GAAATGTATTGTATTAGTGACTGAACTAATGACATCTGGGACCTTAAAGACGTACTTAAAACGATTTAAA
GTCATGAAACCAAAGGTCTTAAGGAGCTGGTGCAGGCAAATTTTAAAGGGGTTGCAGTTCTTGCACACTA
GGACTCCTCCTATTATTCACCGGGATCTGAAGTGTGACAATATTTTCATCACGGGACCCACTGGATCTGT
GAAGATTGGTGATCTAGGATTAGCCACCTTAATGCGTACCTCATTTGCTAAGAGTGTCATTGGAACTCCT
GAGTTTATGGCTCCAGAGATGTATGAAGAACACTATGATGAATCCGTAGATGTTTATGCTTTTGGAATGT
GTATGCTGGAAATGGCCACATCGGAGTATCCTTATTCTGAGTGTCAGAATGCAGCTCAAATATACCGGAA
AGTAACTAGTGGCATAAAACCAGCCAGCTTCAATAAAGTCACTGATCCTGAAGTCAAAGAAATCATTGAA
GGATGTATTCGTCAAAACAAATCTGAAAGGTTGTCTATCAGGGACCTATTAAACCATGCATTTTTTGCTG
AGGATACAGGACTGAGGGTGGAGTGACAGTAAAGGTGGATACGGATCCGAATTCGAGCTCCGTCGACAAG
CTTGCGGCCGCACTCGAGCACCACCACCACCACCACTGAGATCCGGCTGCTAACAAAGCCCGAAAGGAAG
CTGAGTTGGCTGCTGCCACCGCTGAGCAATAACTAGCATAACCCCTTGGGGCCTCTAAACGGGTCTTGAG
GGGTTTTTTGCTGAAAGGAGGAACTATATCCGGATTGGCGAATGGG
[124 nt withheld, positions 1237-1360]
C
[91 nt withheld, positions 1362-1452]
A
[49 nt withheld, positions 1454-1502]
CCTTTGACGTTGGAGTCCACGTTCTTT
[37 nt withheld, positions 1530-1566]
ACCCTATCTCGGTCTATTCTTTTGATTTATAAGGGATTTTGCCGATTTCGGCCTATTGGTTAAAAAATGA
GCTGATTTAACAAAAATTTAACGCGAATTTTAACAAAATATTAACGCTTACAATTTAGGTGGCACTTTTC
GGGGAAATGTGCGCGGAACCCCTATTTGTTTATTTTTCTAAATACATTCAAATATGTATCCGCTCATGAA
TTAATTCTTAGAAAAACTCATCGAGCATCAAATGAAACTGCAATTTATTCATATCAGGATTATCAATACC
ATATTTTTGAAAAAGCCGTTTCTGTAATGAAGGAGAAAACTCACCGAGGCAGTTCCATAGGATGGCAAGA
TCCTGGTATCGGTCTGCGATTCCGACTCGTCCAACATCAATACAACCTATTAATTTCCCCTCGTCAAAAA
TAAGGTTATCAAGTGAGAAATCACCATGAGTGACGACTGAATCCGGTGAGAATGGCAAAAGTTTATGCAT
TTCTTTCCAGACTTGTTCAACAGGCCAGCCATTACGCTCGTCATCAAAATCACTCGCATCAACCAAACCG
TTATTCATTCGTGATTGCGCCTGAGCGAGACGAAATACGCGATCGCTGTTAAAAGGACAATTACAAACAG
GAATCGAATGCAACCGGCGCAGGAACACTGCCAGCGCATCAACAATATTTTCACCTGAATCAGGATATTC
TTCTAATACCTGGAATGCTGTTTTCCCGGGGATCGCAGTGGTGAGTAACCATGCATCATCAGGAGTACGG
ATAAAATGCTTGATGGTCGGAAGAGGCATAAATTCCGTCAGCCAGTTTAGTCTGACCATCTCATCTGTAA
CATCATTGGCAACGCTACCTTTGCCATGTTTCAGAAACAACTCTGGCGCATCGGGCTTCCCATACAATCG
ATAGATTGTCGCACCTGATTGCCCGACATTATCGCGAGCCCATTTATACCCATATAAATCAGCATCCATG
TTGGAATTTAATCGCGGCCTAGAGCAAGACGTTTCCCGTTGAATATGGCTCATAACACCCCTTGTATTAC
TGTTTATGTAAGCAGACAGTTTTATTGTTCATGACCAAAATCCCTTAACGTGAGTTTTCGTTCCACTGAG
CGTCAGACCCCGTAGAAAAGATCAAAGGATCTTCTTGAGATCCTTTTTTTCTGCGCGTAATCTGCTGCTT
GCAAACAAAAAAACCACCGCTACCAGCGGTGGTTTGTTTGCCGGATCAAGAGCTACCAACTCTTTTTCCG
AAGGTAACTGGCTTCAGCAGAGCGCAGATACCAAATACTGTCCTTCTAGTGTAGCCGTAGTTAGGCCACC
ACTTCAAGAACTCTGTAGCACCGCCTACATACCTCGCTCTGCTAATCCTGTTACCAGTGGCTGCTGCCAG
TGGCGATAAGTCGTGTCTTACCGGGTTGGACTCAAGACGATAGTTACCGGATAAGGCGCAGCGGTCGGGC
TGAACGGGGGGTTCGTGCACACAGCCCAGCTTGGAGCGAACGACCTACACCGAACTGAGATACCTACAGC
GTGAGCTATGAGAAAGCGCCACGCTTCCCGAAGGGAGAAAGGCGGACAGGTATCCGGTAAGCGGCAGGGT
CGGAACAGGAGAGCGCACGAGGGAGCTTCCAGGGGGAAACGCCTGGTATCTTTATAGTCCTGTCGGGTTT
CGCCACCTCTGACTTGAGCGTCGATTTTTGTGATGCTCGTCAGGGGGGCGGAGCCTATGGAAAAACGCCA
GCAACGCGGCCTTTTTACGGTTCCTGGCCTTTTGCTGGCCTTTTGCTCACATGTTCTTTCCTGCGTTATC
CCCTGATTCTGTGGATAACCGTATTACCGCCTTTGAGTGAGCTGATACCGCTCGCCGCAGCCGAACGACC
GAGCGCAGCGAGTCAGTGAGCGAGGAAGCGGAAGAGCGCCTGATGCGGTATTTTCTCCTTACGCATCTGT
GCGGTATTTCACACCGCAATGGTGCACTCTCAGTACAATCTGCTCTGATGCCGCATAGTTAAGCCAGTAT
ACACTCCGCTATCGCTACGTGACTGGGTCATGGCTGCGCCCCGACACCCGCCAACACCCGCTGACGCGCC
CTGACGGGCTTGTCTGCTCCCGGCATCCGCTTACAGACAAGCTGTGACCGTCTCCGGGAGCTGCATGTGT
CAGAGGTTTTCACCGTCATCACCGAAACGCGCGAGGCAGCTGCGGTAAAGCTCATCAGCGTGGTCGTGAA
GCGATTCACAGATGTCTGCCTGTTCATCCGCGTCCAGCTCGTTGAGTTTCTCCAGAAGCGTTAATGTCTG
GCTTCTGATAAAGCGGGCCATGTTAAGGGCGGTTTTTTCCTGTTTGGTCACTGATGCCTCCGTGTAAGGG
GGATTTCTGTTCATGGGGGTAATGATACCGATGAAACGAGAGAGGATGCTCACGATACGGGTTACTGATG
ATGAACATGCCCGGTTACTGGAACGTTGTGAGGGTAAACAACTGGCGGTATGGATGCGGCGGGACCAGAG
AAAAATCACTCAGGGTCAATGCCAGCGCTTCGTTAATACAGATGTAGGTGTTCCACAGGGTAGCCAGCAG
CATCCTGCGATGCAGATCCGGAACATAATGGTGCAGGGCGCTGACTTCCGCGTTTCCAGACTTTACGAAA
CACGGAAACCGAAGACCATTCATGTTGTTGCTCAGGTCGCAGACGTTTTGCAGCAGCAGTCGCTTCACGT
TCGCTCGCGTATCGGTGATTCATTCTGCTAACCAGTAAGGCAACCCCGCCAGCCTAGCCGGGTCCTCAAC
GACAGGAGCACGATCATGCGCACCCGTGGGGCCGCCATGCCGGCGATAATGGCCTGCTTCTCGCCGAAAC
GTTTGGTGGCGGGACCAGTGACGAAGGCTTGAGCGAGGGCGTGCAAGATTCCGAATACCGCAAGCGACAG
GCCGATCATCGTCGCGCTCCAGCGAAAGCGGTCCTCGCCGAAAATGACCCAGAGCGCTGCCGGCACCTGT
CCTACGAGTTGCATGATAAAGAAGACAGTCATAAGTGCGGCGACGATAGTCATGCCCCGCGCCCACCGGA
AGGAGCTGACTGGGTTGAAGGCTCTCAAGGGCATCGGTCGAGATCCCGGTGCCTAATGAGTGAGCTAACT
TACATTAATTGCGTTGCGCTCACTGCCCGCTTTCCAGTCGGGAAACCTGTCGTGCCAGCTGCATTAATGA
ATCGGCCAACGCGCGGGGAGAGGCGGTTTGCGTATTGGGCGCCAGGGTGGTTTTTCTTTTCACCAGTGAG
ACGGGCAACAGCTGATTGCCCTTCACCGCCTGGCCCTGAGAGAGTTGCAGCAAGCGGTCCACGCTGGTTT
GCCCCAGCAGGCGAAAATCCTGTTTGATGGTGGTTAACGGCGGGATATAACATGAGCTGTCTTCGGTATC
GTCGTATCCCACTACCGAGATATCCGCACCAACGCGCAGCCCGGACTCGGTAATGGCGCGCATTGCGCCC
AGCGCCATCTGATCGTTGGCAACCAGCATCGCAGTGGGAACGATGCCCTCATTCAGCATTTGCATGGTTT
GTTGAAAACCGGACATGGCACTCCAGTCGCCTTCCCGTTCCGCTATCGGCTGAATTTGATTGCGAGTGAG
ATATTTATGCCAGCCAGCCAGACGCAGACGCGCCGAGACAGAACTTAATGGGCCCGCTAACAGCGCGATT
TGCTGGTGACCCAATGCGACCAGATGCTCCACGCCCAGTCGCGTACCGTCTTCATGGGAGAAAATAATAC
TGTTGATGGGTGTCTGGTCAGAGACATCAAGAAATAACGCCGGAACATTAGTGCAGGCAGCTTCCACAGC
AATGGCATCCTGGTCATCCAGCGGATAGTTAATGATCAGCCCACTGACGCGTTGCGCGAGAAGATTGTGC
ACCGCCGCTTTACAGGCTTCGACGCCGCTTCGTTCTACCATCGACACCACCACGCTGGCACCCAGTTGAT
CGGCGCGAGATTTAATCGCCGCGACAATTTGCGACGGCGCGTGCAGGGCCAGACTGGAGGTGGCAACGCC
AATCAGCAACGACTGTTTGCCCGCCAGTTGTTGTGCCACGCGGTTGGGAATGTAATTCAGCTCCGCCATC
GCCGCTTCCACTTTTTCCCGCGTTTTCGCAGAAACGTGGCTGGCCTGGTTCACCACGCGGGAAACGGTCT
GATAAGAGACACCGGCATACTCTGCGACATCGTATAACGTTACTGGTTTCACATTCACCACCCTGAATTG
ACTCTCTTCCGGGCGCTATCATGCCATACCGCGAAAGGTTTTGCGCCATTCGATGGTGTCCGGGATCTCG
ACGCTCTCCCTTATGCGACTCCTGCATTAGGAAGCAGCCCAGTAGTAGGTTGAGGCCGTTGAGCACCGCC
GCCGCAAGGAATGGTGCATGCAAGGAGATGGCGCCCAACAGTCCCCCGGCCACGGGGCCTGCCACCATAC
CCACGCCGAAACAAGCGCTCATGAGCCCGAAGTGGCGAGCCCGATCTTCCCCATCGGTGATGTCGGCGAT
ATAGGCGCCAGCAACCGCACCTGTGGCGCCGGTGATGCCGGCCACGATGCGTCCGGCGTAGAGGATCGAG
ATCTCGATCCCGCGAAAT
