>Addgene plasmid #110252 | WNK3 (WNK3B-c016) | depositor partial sequence | sequence record 207526 | Insert Sequence
ATGCACCATCATCATCATCATTCTTCTGGTGTAGATCTGGGTACCGAGAACCTGTACTTCCAATCCATGG
CAGAAATGAAGGCTGTAGCTACTTCTCCTAGTGGCAGATTCCTGAAATTTGACATAGAACTAGGAAGAGG
AGCATTTAAAACAGTATATAAAGGACTGGACACTGAAACATGGGTTGAGGTTGCTTGGTGTGAGCTGCAG
GACCGAAAGTTAACCAAAGCTGAGCAGCAAAGATTCAAGGAAGAAGCAGAGATGTTGAAGGGTCTCCAGC
ACCCCAATATAGTTCGATTTTATGATTCCTGGGAATCTATATTAAAAGGAAAGAAATGTATTGTATTAGT
GACTGAACTAATGACATCTGGGACCTTAAAGACGTACTTAAAACGATTTAAAGTCATGAAACCAAAGGTC
TTAAGGAGCTGGTGCAGGCAAATTTTAAAGGGGTTGCAGTTCTTGCACACTAGGACTCCTCCTATTATTC
ACCGGGATCTGAAGTGTGACAATATTTTCATCACGGGACCCACTGGATCTGTGAAGATTGGTGATCTAGG
ATTAGCCACCTTAATGCGTACCTCATTTGCTAAGAGTGTCATTGGAACTCCTGAGTTTATGGCTCCAGAG
ATGTATGAAGAACACTATGATGAATCCGTAGATGTTTATGCTTTTGGAATGTGTATGCTGGAAATGGCCA
CATCGGAGTATCCTTATTCTGAGTGTCAGAATGCAGCTCAAATATACCGGAAAGTAACTAGTGGCATAAA
ACCAGCCAGCTTCAATAAAGTCACTGATCCTGAAGTCAAAGAAATCATTGAAGGATGTATTCGTCAAAAC
AAATCTGAAAGGTTGTCTATCAGGGACCTATTAAACCATGCATTTTTTGCTGAGGATACAGGACTGAGGG
TGGAGTGACAGTAAAGGTGGATACGGATCCGAA
